>Addgene plasmid #91640 | pPN113 | addgene full sequence | sequence record 190828 | Addgene NGS Result
GAGGGCCTATTTCCCATGATTCCTTCATATTTGCATATACGATACAAGGCTGTTAGAGAGATAATTGGAA
TTAATTTGACTGTAAACACAAAGATATTAGTACAAAATACGTGACGTAGAAAGTAATAATTTCTTGGGTA
GTTTGCAGTTTTAAAATTATGTTTTAAAATGGACTATCATATGCTTACCGTAACTTGAAAGTATTTCGAT
TTCTTGGCTTTATATATCTTGTGGAAAGGACGAAACACCGTGTCTGTTTGCTTCACAAAGGTTTTAGAGC
TAGAAATAGCAAGTTAAAATAAGGCTAGTCCGTTATCAACTTGAAAAAGTGGCACCGAGTCGGTGCTTTT
TTAAGCTTGGCGTAATCATGGTCATAGCTGTTTCCTGTGTGAAATTGTTATCCGCTCACAATTCCACACA
ACATACGAGCCGGAAGCATAAAGTGTAAAGCCTGGGGTGCCTAATGAGTGAGCTAACTCACATTAATTGC
GTTGCGCTCACTGCCCGCTTTCCAGTCGGGAAACCTGTCGTGCCAGCTGCATTAATGAATCGGCCAACGC
GCGGGGAGAGGCGGTTTGCGTATTGGGCGCTCTTCCGCTTCCTCGCTCACTGACTCGCTGCGCTCGGTCG
TTCGGCTGCGGCGAGCGGTATCAGCTCACTCAAAGGCGGTAATACGGTTATCCACAGAATCAGGGGATAA
CGCAGGAAAGAACATGTGAGCAAAAGGCCAGCAAAAGGCCAGGAACCGTAAAAAGGCCGCGTTGCTGGCG
TTTTTCCATAGGCTCCGCCCCCCTGACGAGCATCACAAAAATCGACGCTCAAGTCAGAGGTGGCGAAACC
CGACAGGACTATAAAGATACCAGGCGTTTCCCCCTGGAAGCTCCCTCGTGCGCTCTCCTGTTCCGACCCT
GCCGCTTACCGGATACCTGTCCGCCTTTCTCCCTTCGGGAAGCGTGGCGCTTTCTCATAGCTCACGCTGT
AGGTATCTCAGTTCGGTGTAGGTCGTTCGCTCCAAGCTGGGCTGTGTGCACGAACCCCCCGTTCAGCCCG
ACCGCTGCGCCTTATCCGGTAACTATCGTCTTGAGTCCAACCCGGTAAGACACGACTTATCGCCACTGGC
AGCAGCCACTGGTAACAGGATTAGCAGAGCGAGGTATGTAGGCGGTGCTACAGAGTTCTTGAAGTGGTGG
CCTAACTACGGCTACACTAGAAGAACAGTATTTGGTATCTGCGCTCTGCTGAAGCCAGTTACCTTCGGAA
AAAGAGTTGGTAGCTCTTGATCCGGCAAACAAACCACCGCTGGTAGCGGTGGTTTTTTTGTTTGCAAGCA
GCAGATTACGCGCAGAAAAAAAGGATCTCAAGAAGATCCTTTGATCTTTTCTACGGGGTCTGACGCTCAG
TGGAACGAAAACTCACGTTAAGGGATTTTGGTCATGAGATTATCAAAAAGGATCTTCACCTAGATCCTTT
TAAATTAAAAATGAAGTTTTAAATCAATCTAAAGTATATATGAGTAAACTTGGTCTGACAGTTACCAATG
CTTAATCAGTGAGGCACCTATCTCAGCGATCTGTCTATTTCGTTCATCCATAGTTGCCTGACTCCCCGTC
GTGTAGATAACTACGATACGGGAGGGCTTACCATCTGGCCCCAGTGCTGCAATGATACCGCGAGACCCAC
GCTCACCGGCTCCAGATTTATCAGCAATAAACCAGCCAGCCGGAAGGGCCGAGCGCAGAAGTGGTCCTGC
AACTTTATCCGCCTCCATCCAGTCTATTAATTGTTGCCGGGAAGCTAGAGTAAGTAGTTCGCCAGTTAAT
AGTTTGCGCAACGTTGTTGCCATTGCTACAGGCATCGTGGTGTCACGCTCGTCGTTTGGTATGGCTTCAT
TCAGCTCCGGTTCCCAACGATCAAGGCGAGTTACATGATCCCCCATGTTGTGCAAAAAAGCGGTTAGCTC
CTTCGGTCCTCCGATCGTTGTCAGAAGTAAGTTGGCCGCAGTGTTATCACTCATGGTTATGGCAGCACTG
CATAATTCTCTTACTGTCATGCCATCCGTAAGATGCTTTTCTGTGACTGGTGAGTACTCAACCAAGTCAT
TCTGAGAATAGTGTATGCGGCGACCGAGTTGCTCTTGCCCGGCGTCAATACGGGATAATACCGCGCCACA
TAGCAGAACTTTAAAAGTGCTCATCATTGGAAAACGTTCTTCGGGGCGAAAACTCTCAAGGATCTTACCG
CTGTTGAGATCCAGTTCGATGTAACCCACTCGTGCACCCAACTGATCTTCAGCATCTTTTACTTTCACCA
GCGTTTCTGGGTGAGCAAAAACAGGAAGGCAAAATGCCGCAAAAAAGGGAATAAGGGCGACACGGAAATG
TTGAATACTCATACTCTTCCTTTTTCAATATTATTGAAGCATTTATCAGGGTTATTGTCTCATGAGCGGA
TACATATTTGAATGTATTTAGAAAAATAAACAAATAGGGGTTCCGCGCACATTTCCCCGAAAAGTGCCAC
CTGACGTCTAAGAAACCATTATTATCATGACATTAACCTATAAAAATAGGCGTATCACGAGGCCCTTTCG
TCTCGCGCGTTTCGGTGATGACGGTGAAAACCTCTGACACATGCAGCTCCCGGAGACGGTCACAGCTTGT
CTGTAAGCGGATGCCGGGAGCAGACAAGCCCGTCAGGGCGCGTCAGCGGGTGTTGGCGGGTGTCGGGGCT
GGCTTAACTATGCGGCATCAGAGCAGATTGTACTGAGAGTGCACCATATGCGGTGTGAAATACCGCACAG
ATGCGTAAGGAGAAAATACCGCATCAGGCGCCATTCGCCATTCAGGCTGCGCAACTGTTGGGAAGGGCGA
TCGGTGCGGGCCTCTTCGCTATTACGCCAGCTGGCGAAAGGGGGATGTGCTGCAAGGCGATTAAGTTGGG
TAACGCCAGGGTTTTCCCAGTCACGACGTTGTAAAACGACGGCCAGTGAATTCGAGCTCGGTACCCGGGG
ATCCGTTAATTAA
Features (pLannotate 1.2.2; 13 found; start..end, strand, type, name):
      1..241     +  promoter       U6 promoter: RNA polymerase III promoter for human U6 snRNA
    271..346     +  misc_RNA       gRNA scaffold: guide RNA scaffold for the Streptococcus pyogenes CRISPR/Cas9 system
    395..411     -  protein_bind   lac operator: The lac repressor binds to the lac operator to inhibit transcription in E. coli. This inhibition can be relieved by adding lactose or isopropyl-β-D-thiogalactopyranoside (IPTG). lac repressor encoded by lacI
    419..449     -  promoter       lac promoter: promoter for the E. coli lac operon
    464..485     -  protein_bind   CAP binding site: CAP binding activates transcription in the presence of cAMP. E. coli catabolite activator protein
    498..590     -  CDS            lacI (fragment): lac repressor; lacI; The lac repressor binds to the lac operator to inhibit transcription in E. coli. This inhibition can be relieved by adding lactose or isopropyl-β-D-thiogalactopyranoside (IPTG).
    773..1361    -  rep_origin     ori: high-copy-number ColE1/pMB1/pBR322/pUC origin of replication
   1532..2392    -  CDS            AmpR: β-lactamase; bla; confers resistance to ampicillin, carbenicillin, and related antibiotics
   2393..2497    -  promoter       AmpR promoter: bla
   2592..2627    +  CDS            rop (fragment): Rop protein, which maintains plasmids at low copy number; rop
   2729..2828    +  misc_feature   bom (fragment): basis of mobility region from pBR322
   2834..2991    -  CDS            lacZα (fragment): LacZα fragment of β-galactosidase; lacZ fragment
   2988..3014    +  misc_feature   MCS (fragment): pUC18/19 multiple cloning site
