[The description below was written by a language model from this plasmid's Addgene catalogue record and pLannotate feature annotations shown in this document.]
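Description:
pPN113 is a small (about 3.0 kb) CRISPR guide RNA expression plasmid built on a pUC19 backbone carrying a U6 promoter cassette. It is maintained in E. coli at high copy through the pUC/ColE1-type origin of replication and selected with ampicillin via the β-lactamase gene and its native promoter. The remaining annotated elements (lac promoter and operator, CAP binding site, and fragments of lacI, lacZα, rop, bom and the pUC multiple cloning site) are leftovers of the pUC19 parent and have no role in guide expression.

The payload is a single-guide RNA directed against human MAN2A1, which encodes the Golgi enzyme alpha-mannosidase II. The human U6 promoter, an RNA polymerase III promoter suited to producing short, defined, uncapped transcripts, drives a short targeting spacer placed directly upstream of the Streptococcus pyogenes Cas9 guide RNA scaffold. The spacer was inserted as a roughly 21 bp oligonucleotide duplex between two BbsI sites. Because BbsI is a type IIS enzyme, this joins the spacer seamlessly to promoter and scaffold, and both sites are destroyed in the process.

The plasmid encodes no Cas9, mammalian selection marker or reporter, so the nuclease must be supplied separately, for example from a co-delivered plasmid. Per the record and its associated publication, it serves to express a MAN2A1-targeting sgRNA and belongs to a scaled workflow for CRISPR editing of human pluripotent stem cells to study genes linked to psychiatric disease.
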