Addgene plasmid #91640: pPN113
Purpose: Express sgRNA targeting human MAN2A1
Depositing lab: Lindy Barrett. Depositing organization: Broad Institute. Publication: A Scaled Framework for CRISPR Editing of Human Pluripotent Stem Cells to Study Psychiatric Disease. Hazelbaker DZ, Beccard A, Bara AM, Dabkowski N, Messana A, Mazzucato P, Lam D, Manning D, Eggan K, Barrett LE. Stem Cell Reports. 2017 Oct 10;9(4):1315-1327. doi: 10.1016/j.stemcr.2017.09.006. PubMed 29020615.
Backbone
  Vector backbone: pUC19-U6 promoter
  Vector type: CRISPR
Growth in bacteria
  Bacterial resistance: Ampicillin, 100 μg/mL
  Growth temperature: 37°C
  Growth strain: DH5alpha
  Copy number: High Copy
Gene/Insert
  Gene/Insert name: MAN2A1 (alt name: NM_002372.3)
  gRNA/shRNA sequence: TGTCTGTTTGCTTCACAAAG
  Species: H. sapiens (human)
  Insert size (bp): 21
  Entrez Gene: MAN2A1 (a.k.a. AMan II, GOLIM7, MANA2, MANII)
  Promoter: U6
  Cloning method: Restriction Enzyme; 5′ cloning site BbsI (destroyed during cloning); 3′ cloning site BbsI (destroyed during cloning)
  Sequencing primers: 5′ M13F (-21)
Terms and licenses: Academic/Nonprofit Terms; Industry Terms: Not Available to Industry
How to cite: pPN113 was a gift from Lindy Barrett (Addgene plasmid # 91640 ; http://n2t.net/addgene:91640 ; RRID:Addgene_91640)
